Addgene plasmid #162842: pFBP-2_6m.mutant
Purpose: Yeast expression of the mutant #2_6m for the RNA-based sensor of fructose-1,6-bisphosphate #2_6
Depositing lab: Matthias Heinemann. Depositing organization: University of Groningen. Publication: A synthetic RNA-based biosensor for fructose-1,6-bisphosphate that reports glycolytic flux. Ortega AD, Takhaveev V, Vedelaar SR, Long Y, Mestre-Farras N, Incarnato D, Ersoy F, Olsen LF, Mayer G, Heinemann M. Cell Chem Biol. 2021 Apr 22. pii: S2451-9456(21)00161-6. doi: 10.1016/j.chembiol.2021.04.006. PubMed 33915105.
Backbone
  Vector backbone: pCS1748
  Backbone manufacturer: https://doi.org/10.1093/nar/gks636
  Backbone size w/o insert (bp): 8187
  Total vector size (bp): 8305
  Vector type: Yeast Expression
  Selectable markers: URA3
Growth in bacteria
  Bacterial resistance: Ampicillin, 100 μg/mL
  Growth temperature: 37°C
  Growth strain: NEB Stable
  Copy number: Low Copy
Gene/Insert
  Gene/Insert name: 2_6m_RNA-device
  Species: Synthetic; Tobacco ringspot virus
  Insert size (bp): 123
  GenBank ID: 2_6m_RNA-device
  Cloning method: Restriction Enzyme; 5′ cloning site AvrII (not destroyed); 3′ cloning site XhoI (not destroyed)
  Sequencing primers: 5′ -; 3′ CAGGAAACAGCTATGACCATG
Terms and licenses: Academic/Nonprofit Terms; Industry Terms: Not Available to Industry
How to cite: pFBP-2_6m.mutant was a gift from Matthias Heinemann (Addgene plasmid # 162842 ; http://n2t.net/addgene:162842 ; RRID:Addgene_162842)
