[The description below was written by a language model from this plasmid's Addgene catalogue record and pLannotate feature annotations shown in this document.]
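Description:
pFBP-2_6m.mutant is a yeast expression shuttle plasmid built on the pCS1748 backbone, carrying a mutant version (2_6m) of an RNA-based sensor for the glycolytic intermediate fructose-1,6-bisphosphate. In Saccharomyces cerevisiae it is maintained as a centromeric plasmid through a CEN/ARS element and selected by uracil prototrophy via URA3 under its own promoter. This marker can also be counterselected with 5-FOA. In E. coli it replicates from a ColE1/pUC-type origin and is selected with ampicillin (AmpR), although the catalogue lists it as low copy. An f1 origin, lacZα and lac promoter remnants, T7 and T3 promoters, and a fragment of NeoR/KanR are also annotated as backbone leftovers.

The payload is a dual-reporter arrangement. One TEF1 promoter drives mCherry with a CYC1 terminator, and a second TEF1 promoter drives yeast-enhanced GFP with an ADH1 terminator. The 123 bp synthetic RNA device, cloned between retained AvrII and XhoI sites, lies downstream of the yeGFP coding sequence and upstream of the ADH1 terminator, that is, in the 3′ untranslated region. It derives partly from the tobacco ringspot virus satellite RNA hammerhead ribozyme, of which only a short fragment is recognised in the annotation. In devices of this general design, ribozyme self-cleavage destabilises the transcript and lowers GFP output, and ligand binding to a coupled aptamer modulates that cleavage. The constitutive mCherry would then serve as an internal reference for normalising expression.

The record does not state which mutations define 2_6m or their effect. As the mutant counterpart of sensor 2_6, it is most plausibly a comparison control in studies using the biosensor to report glycolytic flux in yeast.
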