Features (pLannotate 1.2.2; 26 found; start..end, strand, type, name):
    137..186     +  misc_feature   bom (fragment): basis of mobility region from pBR322
    194..409     +  promoter       URA3 promoter: S. cerevisiae URA3
    410..1213    +  CDS            URA3: orotidine-5'-phosphate decarboxylase, required for uracil biosynthesis; S. cerevisiae URA3; yeast auxotrophic marker, counterselectable with 5-fluoroorotic acid (5-FOA)
   1292..1343    +  misc_feature   bom (fragment): basis of mobility region from pBR322
   1371..1799    -  rep_origin     f1 ori (sequence partly withheld): f1 bacteriophage origin of replication; arrow indicates direction of (+) strand synthesis
   1803..1960    -  CDS            lacZα (fragment): LacZα fragment of β-galactosidase; lacZ fragment
   1963..1981    +  promoter       T7 promoter: promoter for bacteriophage T7 RNA polymerase
   1995..2392    +  promoter       TEF1 promoter: S. cerevisiae TEF1; promoter for EF-1α
   2416..3123    +  CDS            mCherry: mCherry is a basic (constitutively fluorescent) red fluorescent protein published in 2004, derived from Discosoma sp.. It is reported to be a very rapidly-maturing monomer with low acid sensitivity.
   3148..3395    +  terminator     CYC1 terminator: S. cerevisiae CYC1; transcription terminator for CYC1
   3406..3933    -  CDS            NeoR/KanR (fragment): aminoglycoside phosphotransferase from Tn5; aph(3')-II (or nptII); confers resistance to neomycin, kanamycin, and G418 (Geneticin®)
   3960..4356    +  promoter       TEF1 promoter: S. cerevisiae TEF1; promoter for EF-1α
   4362..4397    +  misc_feature   MCS (fragment): pBluescript multiple cloning site
   4416..5132    +  CDS            yeGFP: yeast-enhanced green fluorescent protein codons optimized for translation in S. cerevisiae and C. albicans
   5171..5187    +  misc_RNA       sTRSV HHRz (fragment): hammerhead ribozyme from the tobacco ringspot virus satellite RNA (Khvorova et al., 2003)
   5291..5478    +  terminator     ADH1 terminator: S. cerevisiae ADH1; transcription terminator for the S. cerevisiae alcohol dehydrogenase 1 (ADH1) gene
   5526..5544    -  promoter       T3 promoter: promoter for bacteriophage T3 RNA polymerase
   5589..5605    -  protein_bind   lac operator: The lac repressor binds to the lac operator to inhibit transcription in E. coli. This inhibition can be relieved by adding lactose or isopropyl-β-D-thiogalactopyranoside (IPTG). lac repressor encoded by lacI
   5613..5643    -  promoter       lac promoter: promoter for the E. coli lac operon
   5658..5679    -  protein_bind   CAP binding site: CAP binding activates transcription in the presence of cAMP. E. coli catabolite activator protein
   5692..5784    -  CDS            lacI (fragment): lac repressor; lacI; The lac repressor binds to the lac operator to inhibit transcription in E. coli. This inhibition can be relieved by adding lactose or isopropyl-β-D-thiogalactopyranoside (IPTG).
   5967..6555    -  rep_origin     ori: high-copy-number ColE1/pMB1/pBR322/pUC origin of replication
   6726..7586    -  CDS            AmpR: β-lactamase; bla; confers resistance to ampicillin, carbenicillin, and related antibiotics
   7587..7691    -  promoter       AmpR promoter: bla
   7728..8231    +  misc_feature   CEN/ARS: S. cerevisiae CEN6 centromere fused to an autonomously replicating sequence
   8299..35      +  CDS            rop (fragment) (across the origin): Rop protein, which maintains plasmids at low copy number; rop
>Addgene plasmid #162842 | pFBP-2_6m.mutant | addgene full sequence | sequence record 354419 | Addgene NGS Result
TCGCGCGTTTCGGTGATGACGGTGAAAACCTCTGACACATGCAGCTCCCGGAGACGGTCACAGCTTGTCT
GTAAGCGGATGCCGGGAGCAGACAAGCCCGTCAGGGCGCGTCAGCGGGTGTTGGCGGGGGTCGGGGCTGG
CTTAACTATGCGGCATCAGAGCAGATTGTACTGAGAGTGCACCATACCACCTTTTCAATTCATCATTTTT
TTTTTATTCTTTTTTTTGATTTCGGTTTCCTTGAAATTTTTTTGATTCGGTAATCTCCGAACAGAAGGAA
GAACGAAGGAAGGAGCACAGACTTAGATTGGTATATATACGCATATGTAGTGTTGAAGAAACATGAAATT
GCCCAGTATTCTTAACCCAACTGCACAGAACAAAAACCTGCAGGAAACGAAGATAAATCATGTCGAAAGC
TACATATAAGGAACGTGCTGCTACTCATCCTAGTCCTGTTGCTGCCAAGCTATTTAATATCATGCACGAA
AAGCAAACAAACTTGTGTGCTTCATTGGATGTTCGTACCACCAAGGAATTACTGGAGTTAGTTGAAGCAT
TAGGTCCCAAAATTTGTTTACTAAAAACACATGTGGATATCTTGACTGATTTTTCCATGGAGGGCACAGT
TAAGCCGCTAAAGGCATTATCCGCCAAGTACAATTTTTTACTCTTCGAAGACAGAAAATTTGCTGACATT
GGTAATACAGTCAAATTGCAGTACTCTGCGGGTGTATACAGAATAGCAGAATGGGCAGACATTACGAATG
CACACGGTGTGGTGGGCCCAGGTATTGTTAGCGGTTTGAAGCAGGCGGCAGAAGAAGTAACAAAGGAACC
TAGAGGCCTTTTGATGTTAGCAGAATTGTCATGCAAGGGCTCCCTATCTACTGGAGAATATACTAAGGGT
ACTGTTGACATTGCGAAGAGCGACAAAGATTTTGTTATCGGCTTTATTGCTCAAAGAGACATGGGTGGAA
GAGATGAAGGTTACGATTGGTTGATTATGACACCCGGTGTGGGTTTAGATGACAAGGGAGACGCATTGGG
TCAACAGTATAGAACCGTGGATGATGTGGTCTCTACAGGATCTGACATTATTATTGTTGGAAGAGGACTA
TTTGCAAAGGGAAGGGATGCTAAGGTAGAGGGTGAACGTTACAGAAAAGCAGGCTGGGAAGCATATTTGA
GAAGATGCGGCCAGCAAAACTAAAAAACTGTATTATAAGTAAATGCATGTATACTAAACTCACAAATTAG
AGCTTCAATTTAATTATATCAGTTATTACCCTATGCGGTGTGAAATACCGCACAGATGCGTAAGGAGAAA
ATACCGCATCAGGAAATTGTAAGCGTTAATATTTTGTTAAAATTCGCGTTAAATTTTTGTTAAATCAGCT
CATTTTTTAACCAATAGGCCGAAATCGGCAAAATCCCTTATAAATCAAAAGAATAGACCGAGATAGGGT
[37 nt withheld, positions 1470-1506]
AAAGAACGTGGACTCCAACGTCAAAGG
[49 nt withheld, positions 1534-1582]
T
[91 nt withheld, positions 1584-1674]
G
[124 nt withheld, positions 1676-1799]
CCATTCGCCATTCAGGCTGCGCAACTGTTGGGAAGGGCGATCGGTGCGGGCCTCTTCGCTATTACGCCAG
CTGGCGAAAGGGGGATGTGCTGCAAGGCGATTAAGTTGGGTAACGCCAGGGTTTTCCCAGTCACGACGTT
GTAAAACGACGGCCAGTGAATTGTAATACGACTCACTATAGGGCGAATTGGAGCTCATAGCTTCAAAATG
TTTCTACTCCTTTTTTACTCTTCCAGATTTTCTCGGACTCCGCGCATCGCCGTACCACTTCAAAACACCC
AAGCACAGCATACTAAATTTCCCCTCTTTCTTCCTCTAGGGTGTCGTTAATTACCCGTACTAAAGGTTTG
GAAAAGAAAAAAGAGACCGCCTCGTTTCTTTTTCTTCGTCGAAAAAGGCAATAAAAATTTTTATCACGTT
TCTTTTTCTTGAAAATTTTTTTTTGATTTTTTTCTCTTTCGATGACCTCCCATTGATATTTAAGTTAATA
AACGGTCTTCAATTTCTCAAGTTTCAGTTTCATTTTTCTTGTTCTATTACAACTTTTTTTACTTCTTGCT
CATTAGAAAGAAAGCATAGCAATCTAATCTAAGTTTTGCCGCGGGAAATAATGTCTATGGTTAGTAAAGG
AGAAGAAAATAACATGGCAATCATTAAGGAGTTCATGAGATTCAAAGTTCACATGGAAGGTTCTGTAAAT
GGACATGAATTTGAAATAGAAGGTGAAGGAGAAGGAAGGCCTTATGAAGGAACCCAAACCGCGAAGCTAA
AAGTTACTAAGGGTGGCCCATTACCATTTGCATGGGATATCCTTAGCCCTCAATTCATGTATGGGTCAAA
GGCTTATGTCAAGCACCCCGCCGACATTCCAGACTATCTAAAGTTATCTTTTCCCGAAGGGTTTAAGTGG
GAGCGTGTGATGAACTTCGAAGACGGTGGCGTGGTAACAGTGACTCAGGATTCGTCCCTGCAAGATGGTG
AATTTATCTACAAAGTCAAATTAAGAGGAACTAACTTTCCATCTGACGGCCCGGTTATGCAAAAAAAGAC
AATGGGCTGGGAGGCCTCCTCAGAACGAATGTACCCTGAAGATGGTGCCTTGAAGGGTGAGATTAAACAA
AGATTGAAATTGAAAGATGGTGGACATTATGACGCTGAGGTTAAAACGACATACAAAGCTAAGAAACCTG
TCCAGCTCCCAGGTGCTTACAATGTAAATATAAAACTTGATATTACATCACATAATGAAGATTATACGAT
AGTTGAACAATACGAAAGGGCTGAGGGGAGACATAGTACTGGTGGCATGGATGAACTATACAAATAATAA
GCGGCCGCGAGGGCCGCATCATGTAATTAGTTATGTCACGCTTACATTCACGCCCTCCCCCCACATCCGC
TCTAACCGAAAAGGAAGGAGTTAGACAACCTGAAGTCTAGGTCCCTATTTATTTTTTTATAGTTATGTTA
GTATTAAGAACGTTATTTATATTTCAAATTTTTCTTTTTTTTCTGTACAGACGCGTGTACGCATGTAACA
TTATACTGAAAACCTTGCTTGAGAAGGTTTTGGGACGCTCGAAGGCTTTAATTTGCGGCCTCTAGACGCC
TTGAGCCTGGCGAACAGTTCGGCTGGCGCGAGCCCCTGATGCTCTTCGTCCAGATCATCCTGATCGACAA
GACCGGCTTCCATCCGAGTACGTGCTCGCTCGATGCGATGTTTCGCTTGGTGGTCGAATGGGCAGGTAGC
CGGATCAAGCGTATGCAGCCGCCGCATTGCATCAGCCATGATGGATACTTTCTCGGCAGGAGCAAGGTGA
GATGACAGGAGATCCTGCCCCGGCACTTCGCCCAATAGCAGCCAGTCCCTTCCCGCTTCAGTGACAACGT
CGAGCACAGCTGCGCAAGGAACGCCCGTCGTGGCCAGCCACGATAGCCGCGCTGCCTCGTCCTGCAGTTC
ATTCAGGGCACCGGACAGGTCGGTCTTGACAAAAAGAACCGGGCGCCCCTGCGCTGACAGCCGGAACACG
GCGGCATCAGAGCAGCCGATTGTCTGTTGTGCCCAGTCATAGCCGAATAGCCTCTCCACCCAAGCGGCCG
GAGAACCTGCGTGCAATCCATCTTGTTCAATCATGCGAAACGATCCTCATCCTGTCATCGATAGCTTCAA
AATGTTTCTACTCCTTTTTTACTCTTCCAGATTTTCTCGGACTCCGCGCATCGCCGTACCACTTCAAAAC
ACCCAAGCACAGCATACTAAATTTCCCCTCTTTCTTCCTCTAGGGTGTCGTTAATTACCCGTACTAAAGG
TTTGGAAAAGAAAAAAGAGACCGCCTCGTTTCTTTTTCTTCGTCGAAAAAGGCAATAAAAATTTTTATCA
CGTTTCTTTTTCTTGAAAATTTTTTTTTGATTTTTTTCTCTTTCGATGACCTCCCATTGATATTTAAGTT
AATAAACGGTCTTCAATTTCTCAAGTTTCAGTTTCATTTTTCTTGTTCTATTACAACTTTTTTTACTTCT
TGCTCATTAGAAAGAAAGCATAGCAATCTAATCTAAGTTTTGGGATCCCCCGGGCTGCAGGAATTCGATA
TCAAGCTTGGAGATCTAAAAGAAATAATGTCTAAAGGTGAAGAATTATTCACTGGTGTTGTCCCAATTTT
GGTTGAATTAGATGGTGATGTTAATGGTCACAAATTTTCTGTCTCCGGTGAAGGTGAAGGTGATGCTACT
TACGGTAAATTGACCTTAAAATTTATTTGTACTACTGGTAAATTGCCAGTTCCATGGCCAACCTTAGTCA
CTACTTTCGGTTATGGTGTTCAATGTTTTGCGAGATACCCAGATCATATGAAACAACATGACTTTTTCAA
GTCTGCCATGCCAGAAGGTTATGTTCAAGAAAGAACTATTTTTTTCAAAGATGACGGTAACTACAAGACC
AGAGCTGAAGTCAAGTTTGAAGGTGATACCTTAGTTAATAGAATCGAATTAAAAGGTATTGATTTTAAAG
AAGATGGTAACATTTTAGGTCACAAATTGGAATACAACTATAACTCTCACAATGTTTACATCATGGCTGA
CAAACAAAAGAATGGTATCAAAGTTAACTTCAAAATTAGACACAACATTGAAGATGGTTCTGTTCAATTA
GCTGACCATTATCAACAAAATACTCCAATTGGTGATGGTCCAGTCTTGTTACCAGACAACCATTACTTAT
CCACTCAATCTGCCTTATCCAAAGATCCAAACGAAAAGAGAGACCACATGGTCTTGTTAGAATTTGTTAC
TGCTGCTGGTATTATCCATGGTATGGATGAATTGTACAAATAAAGCCTAGGAAACAAACAAAGCTGTCAC
CGGAATAGGAGTCCGGTCTGATGAGTCCTGTTGCTGAGGATCCGACGGTTCCTCATGTGAACTGCTTGGA
CGAAACAGCAAAAAGAAAAATAAAAACTCGAGCCTCGAGAGGGCGCGCCACTTCTAAATAAGCGAATTTC
TTATGATTTATGATTTTTATTATTAAATAAGTTATAAAAAAAATAAGTGTATACAAATTTTAAAGTGACT
CTTAGGTTTTAAAACGAAAATTCTTATTCTTGAGTAACTCTTTCCTGTAGGTCAGGTTGCTTTCTCAGGT
ATAGTATGAGGTCGCTCTTATTGACCACACCTCTACCGGCAGATCCGCTAGGGATAACAGGGTAATATAG
GTACCAGCTTTTGTTCCCTTTAGTGAGGGTTAATTTCGAGCTTGGCGTAATCATGGTCATAGCTGTTTCC
TGTGTGAAATTGTTATCCGCTCACAATTCCACACAACATACGAGCCGGAAGCATAAAGTGTAAAGCCTGG
GGTGCCTAATGAGTGAGCTAACTCACATTAATTGCGTTGCGCTCACTGCCCGCTTTCCAGTCGGGAAACC
TGTCGTGCCAGCTGCATTAATGAATCGGCCAACGCGCGGGGAGAGGCGGTTTGCGTATTGGGCGCTCTTC
CGCTTCCTCGCTCACTGACTCGCTGCGCTCGGTCGTTCGGCTGCGGCGAGCGGTATCAGCTCACTCAAAG
GCGGTAATACGGTTATCCACAGAATCAGGGGATAACGCAGGAAAGAACATGTGAGCAAAAGGCCAGCAAA
AGGCCAGGAACCGTAAAAAGGCCGCGTTGCTGGCGTTTTTCCATAGGCTCCGCCCCCCTGACGAGCATCA
CAAAAATCGACGCTCAAGTCAGAGGTGGCGAAACCCGACAGGACTATAAAGATACCAGGCGTTTCCCCCT
GGAAGCTCCCTCGTGCGCTCTCCTGTTCCGACCCTGCCGCTTACCGGATACCTGTCCGCCTTTCTCCCTT
CGGGAAGCGTGGCGCTTTCTCATAGCTCACGCTGTAGGTATCTCAGTTCGGTGTAGGTCGTTCGCTCCAA
GCTGGGCTGTGTGCACGAACCCCCCGTTCAGCCCGACCGCTGCGCCTTATCCGGTAACTATCGTCTTGAG
TCCAACCCGGTAAGACACGACTTATCGCCACTGGCAGCAGCCACTGGTAACAGGATTAGCAGAGCGAGGT
ATGTAGGCGGTGCTACAGAGTTCTTGAAGTGGTGGCCTAACTACGGCTACACTAGAAGAACAGTATTTGG
TATCTGCGCTCTGCTGAAGCCAGTTACCTTCGGAAAAAGAGTTGGTAGCTCTTGATCCGGCAAACAAACC
ACCGCTGGTAGCGGTGGTTTTTTTGTTTGCAAGCAGCAGATTACGCGCAGAAAAAAAGGATCTCAAGAAG
ATCCTTTGATCTTTTCTACGGGGTCTGACGCTCAGTGGAACGAAAACTCACGTTAAGGGATTTTGGTCAT
GAGATTATCAAAAAGGATCTTCACCTAGATCCTTTTAAATTAAAAATGAAGTTTTAAATCAATCTAAAGT
ATATATGAGTAAACTTGGTCTGACAGTTACCAATGCTTAATCAGTGAGGCACCTATCTCAGCGATCTGTC
TATTTCGTTCATCCATAGTTGCCTGACTCCCCGTCGTGTAGATAACTACGATACGGGAGGGCTTACCATC
TGGCCCCAGTGCTGCAATGATACCGCGAGACCCACGCTCACCGGCTCCAGATTTATCAGCAATAAACCAG
CCAGCCGGAAGGGCCGAGCGCAGAAGTGGTCCTGCAACTTTATCCGCCTCCATCCAGTCTATTAATTGTT
GCCGGGAAGCTAGAGTAAGTAGTTCGCCAGTTAATAGTTTGCGCAACGTTGTTGCCATTGCTACAGGCAT
CGTGGTGTCACGCTCGTCGTTTGGTATGGCTTCATTCAGCTCCGGTTCCCAACGATCAAGGCGAGTTACA
TGATCCCCCATGTTGTGCAAAAAAGCGGTTAGCTCCTTCGGTCCTCCGATCGTTGTCAGAAGTAAGTTGG
CCGCAGTGTTATCACTCATGGTTATGGCAGCACTGCATAATTCTCTTACTGTCATGCCATCCGTAAGATG
CTTTTCTGTGACTGGTGAGTACTCAACCAAGTCATTCTGAGAATAGTGTATGCGGCGACCGAGTTGCTCT
TGCCCGGCGTCAATACGGGATAATACCGCGCCACATAGCAGAACTTTAAAAGTGCTCATCATTGGAAAAC
GTTCTTCGGGGCGAAAACTCTCAAGGATCTTACCGCTGTTGAGATCCAGTTCGATGTAACCCACTCGTGC
ACCCAACTGATCTTCAGCATCTTTTACTTTCACCAGCGTTTCTGGGTGAGCAAAAACAGGAAGGCAAAAT
GCCGCAAAAAAGGGAATAAGGGCGACACGGAAATGTTGAATACTCATACTCTTCCTTTTTCAATATTATT
GAAGCATTTATCAGGGTTATTGTCTCATGAGCGGATACATATTTGAATGTATTTAGAAAAATAAACAAAT
AGGGGTTCCGCGCACATTTCCCCGAAAAGTGCCACCTGGGTCCTTTTCATCACGTGCTATAAAAATAATT
ATAATTTAAATTTTTTAATATAAATATATAAATTAAAAATAGAAAGTAAAAAAAGAAATTAAAGAAAAAA
TAGTTTTTGTTTTCCGAAGATGTAAAAGACTCTAGGGGGATCGCCAACAAATACTACCTTTTATCTTGCT
CTTCCTGCTCTCAGGTATTAATGCCGAATTGTTTCATCTTGTCTGTGTAGAAGACCACACACGAAAATCC
TGTGATTTTACATTTTACTTATCGTTAATCGAATGTATATCTATTTAATCTGCTTTTCTTGTCTAATAAA
TATATATGTAAAGTACGCTTTTTGTTGAAATTTTTTAAACCTTTGTTTATTTTTTTTTCTTCATTCCGTA
ACTCTTCTACCTTCTTTATTTACTTTCTAAAATCCAAATACAAAACATAAAAATAAATAAACACAGAGTA
AATTCCCAAATTATTCCATCATTAAAAGATACGAGGCGCGTGTAAGTTACAGGCAAGCGATCCGTCTAAG
AAACCATTATTATCATGACATTAACCTATAAAAATAGGCGTATCACGAGGCCCTTTCGTC
